Addgene plasmid #67981: pKLV2-U6gRNA5(Empty)-PGKmCherry2AGFP-W
Purpose: Cas9 activity reporter (control) with mCherry and GFP
Depositing lab: Kosuke Yusa. Depositing organization: Wellcome Sanger Institute. Publication: A CRISPR Dropout Screen Identifies Genetic Vulnerabilities and Therapeutic Targets in Acute Myeloid Leukemia. Tzelepis K, Koike-Yusa H, De Braekeleer E, Li Y, Metzakopian E, Dovey OM, Mupo A, Grinkevich V, Li M, Mazan M, Gozdecka M, Ohnishi S, Cooper J, Patel M, McKerrell T, Chen B, Domingues AF, Gallipoli P, Teichmann S, Ponstingl H, McDermott U, Saez-Rodriguez J, Huntly BJ, Iorio F, Pina C, Vassiliou GS, Yusa K. Cell Rep. 2016 Oct 18;17(4):1193-1205. doi: 10.1016/j.celrep.2016.09.079. PubMed 27760321.
Backbone
  Vector backbone: pKLV2 lentiviral vector
  Backbone size w/o insert (bp): 5783
  Total vector size (bp): 8776
  Vector type: Lentiviral, CRISPR
Growth in bacteria
  Bacterial resistance: Ampicillin, 100 μg/mL
  Growth temperature: 37°C
  Growth strain: Stbl3
  Copy number: High Copy
Gene/Insert
  Gene/Insert name: U6gRNA cassette, PGKmCherry2AGFP cassette, WPRE
  Species: H. sapiens (human), M. musculus (mouse)
  Insert size (bp): 3026
  Mutation: Deleted BbsI site within WPRE
  Cloning method: Restriction Enzyme; 5′ cloning site MluI (not destroyed); 3′ cloning site KpnI (not destroyed)
  Sequencing primers: 5′ CATAATAGCAACAGACATAC
Terms and licenses: Academic/Nonprofit Terms; Industry Terms: Not Available to Industry
How to cite: pKLV2-U6gRNA5(Empty)-PGKmCherry2AGFP-W was a gift from Kosuke Yusa (Addgene plasmid # 67981 ; http://n2t.net/addgene:67981 ; RRID:Addgene_67981)
