[The description below was written by a language model from this plasmid's Addgene catalogue record and pLannotate feature annotations shown in this document.]
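Description:
pKLV2-U6gRNA5(Empty)-PGKmCherry2AGFP-W is an 8.8 kb lentiviral CRISPR vector built on the pKLV2 backbone and intended as the control version of a Cas9 activity reporter. In bacteria it is maintained as a high-copy plasmid through a ColE1/pUC-type origin with ampicillin selection (AmpR). The backbone also carries an f1 origin and remnants of a lacZα/lac promoter cloning region flanked by T7 and T3 promoters. The viral portion has the usual layout of a CMV-driven transfer vector. A CMV enhancer/promoter precedes a truncated HIV-1 5' LTR, followed by the Ψ packaging signal with a gag fragment, the RRE for Rev-dependent export of the genomic RNA, and the cPPT/CTS. A second truncated LTR and a bGH polyadenylation signal close the unit at the 3' end.

The payload, cloned between MluI and KpnI sites, contains two expression units. A human U6 Pol III promoter sits upstream of an S. pyogenes guide RNA scaffold (annotated as a tracrRNA fragment). As the "Empty" in the name indicates, no targeting spacer is present. Downstream, the mouse PGK promoter drives mCherry and EGFP as a single transcript, with a 2A peptide named in the construct title (not annotated separately in the feature table) yielding two separate fluorescent proteins. A WPRE, modified to remove an internal BbsI site, enhances expression of this transcript; removing the site presumably keeps BbsI usable for guide cloning, though the record does not say so. No drug selection marker for mammalian cells is annotated.

Because no guide is expressed, transduced cells should remain positive for both mCherry and GFP whether or not Cas9 is active. This gives the baseline for comparison with a reporter carrying a guide, presumably one against GFP, although the record does not describe that counterpart.
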