Features (pLannotate 1.2.2; 28 found; start..end, strand, type, name):
     30..458     -  rep_origin     f1 ori (sequence partly withheld): f1 bacteriophage origin of replication; arrow indicates direction of (+) strand synthesis
    463..618     -  CDS            lacZα (fragment): LacZα fragment of β-galactosidase; lacZ fragment
    626..644     +  promoter       T7 promoter: promoter for bacteriophage T7 RNA polymerase
    658..958     +  enhancer       CMV enhancer: human cytomegalovirus immediate early enhancer
    959..1158    +  promoter       CMV promoter: human cytomegalovirus (CMV) immediate early promoter
   1176..1356    +  LTR            5' LTR (truncated): truncated 5' long terminal repeat (LTR) from HIV-1
   1403..1528    +  misc_feature   HIV-1 Ψ: packaging signal of human immunodeficiency virus type 1
   1512..1850    +  CDS            HIV-1 gag (fragment): gag protein from human immunodeficiency virus 1; gag
   2027..2260    +  misc_feature   RRE: The Rev response element (RRE) of HIV-1 allows for Rev-dependent mRNA export from the nucleus to the cytoplasm.
   2637..2737    +  CDS            Rev (fragment): human immunodeficiency virus 1 (HIV-1) Rev protein; rev; enhances nuclear export of unspliced and incompletely spliced viral mRNAs
   2787..2904    +  misc_feature   cPPT/CTS: central polypurine tract and central termination sequence of HIV-1
   2979..3219    +  promoter       U6 promoter: RNA polymerase III promoter for human U6 snRNA
   3264..3331    +  misc_RNA       tracrRNA (fragment): trans-activating CRISPR RNA for the Streptococcus pyogenes CRISPR/Cas9 system
   3354..3853    +  promoter       PGK promoter: mouse phosphoglycerate kinase 1 promoter
   3889..4593    +  CDS            mCherry: mCherry is a basic (constitutively fluorescent) red fluorescent protein published in 2004, derived from Discosoma sp.. It is reported to be a very rapidly-maturing monomer with low acid sensitivity.
   4672..5391    +  CDS            EGFP: the original enhanced GFP (Yang et al., 1996) mammalian codon-optimized
   5400..5986    +  misc_feature   WPRE: woodchuck hepatitis virus posttranscriptional regulatory element
   5980..6126    +  CDS            nef (fragment): NEF_HV1LA - Experimental evidence at protein level: Swiss-Prot protein existence level 1. Extracellular Nef protein targets CD4(+) T-lymphocytes for apoptosis by interacting with CXCR4 surface receptors. From Human immunodeficiency virus type 1 group M subtype B (isolate Lai) (HIV-1).
   6134..6312    +  LTR            5' LTR (truncated): truncated 5' long terminal repeat (LTR) from HIV-1
   6338..6449    +  polyA_signal   bGH poly(A) signal: bovine growth hormone polyadenylation signal
   6588..6606    -  promoter       T3 promoter: promoter for bacteriophage T3 RNA polymerase
   6651..6667    -  protein_bind   lac operator: The lac repressor binds to the lac operator to inhibit transcription in E. coli. This inhibition can be relieved by adding lactose or isopropyl-β-D-thiogalactopyranoside (IPTG). lac repressor encoded by lacI
   6675..6705    -  promoter       lac promoter: promoter for the E. coli lac operon
   6720..6741    -  protein_bind   CAP binding site: CAP binding activates transcription in the presence of cAMP. E. coli catabolite activator protein
   6754..6846    -  CDS            lacI (fragment): lac repressor; lacI; The lac repressor binds to the lac operator to inhibit transcription in E. coli. This inhibition can be relieved by adding lactose or isopropyl-β-D-thiogalactopyranoside (IPTG).
   7029..7617    -  rep_origin     ori: high-copy-number ColE1/pMB1/pBR322/pUC origin of replication
   7788..8648    -  CDS            AmpR: β-lactamase; bla; confers resistance to ampicillin, carbenicillin, and related antibiotics
   8649..8753    -  promoter       AmpR promoter: bla
>Addgene plasmid #67981 | pKLV2-U6gRNA5(Empty)-PGKmCherry2AGFP-W | depositor full sequence | sequence record 129401 | pKLV2-U6gRNA5(Empty)-PGKmCherry2AGFP-W sequence 8776 bps
CTAAATTGTAAGCGTTAATATTTTGTTAAAATTCGCGTTAAATTTTTGTTAAATCAGCTCATTTTTTAAC
CAATAGGCCGAAATCGGCAAAATCCCTTATAAATCAAAAGAATAGACCGAGATAGGGT
[37 nt withheld, positions 129-165]
AAAGAACGTGGACTCCAACGTCAAAGG
[49 nt withheld, positions 193-241]
T
[91 nt withheld, positions 243-333]
G
[124 nt withheld, positions 335-458]
CCCATTCGCCATTCAGGCTGCGCAACTGTTGGGAAGGGCGATCGGTGCGGGCCTCTTCGCTATTACGCCA
GCTGGCGAAAGGGGGATGTGCTGCAAGGCGATTAAGTTGGGTAACGCCAGGGTTTTCCCAGTCACGACGT
TGTAAAACGACGGCCAGTGAGCGCGCGTAATACGACTCACTATAGGGCGAATTGACTAGTACATAACTTA
CGGTAAATGGCCCGCCTGGCTGACCGCCCAACGACCCCCGCCCATTGACGTCAATAATGACGTATGTTCC
CATAGTAACGCCAATAGGGACTTTCCATTGACGTCAATGGGTGGAGTATTTACGGTAAACTGCCCACTTG
GCAGTACATCAAGTGTATCATATGCCAAGTACGCCCCCTATTGACGTCAATGACGGTAAATGGCCCGCCT
GGCATTATGCCCAGTACATGACCTTATGGGACTTTCCTACTTGGCAGTACATCTACGTATTAGTCATCGC
TATTACCATGGTGATGCGGTTTTGGCAGTACATCAATGGGCGTGGATAGCGGTTTGACTCACGGGGATTT
CCAAGTCTCCACCCCATTGACGTCAATGGGAGTTTGTTTTGGCACCAAAATCAACGGGACTTTCCAAAAT
GTCGTAACAACTCCGCCCCATTGACGCAAATGGGCGGTAGGCGTGTACGGTGGGAGGTCTATATAAGCAG
CGCGTTTTGCCTGTACTGGGTCTCTCTGGTTAGACCAGATCTGAGCCTGGGAGCTCTCTGGCTAACTAGG
GAACCCACTGCTTAAGCCTCAATAAAGCTTGCCTTGAGTGCTTCAAGTAGTGTGTGCCCGTCTGTTGTGT
GACTCTGGTAACTAGAGATCCCTCAGACCCTTTTAGTCAGTGTGGAAAATCTCTAGCAGTGGCGCCCGAA
CAGGGACTTGAAAGCGAAAGGGAAACCAGAGGAGCTCTCTCGACGCAGGACTCGGCTTGCTGAAGCGCGC
ACGGCAAGAGGCGAGGGGCGGCGACTGGTGAGTACGCCAAAAATTTTGACTAGCGGAGGCTAGAAGGAGA
GAGATGGGTGCGAGAGCGTCAGTATTAAGCGGGGGAGAATTAGATCGCGATGGGAAAAAATTCGGTTAAG
GCCAGGGGGAAAGAAAAAATATAAATTAAAACATATAGTATGGGCAAGCAGGGAGCTAGAACGATTCGCA
GTTAATCCTGGCCTGTTAGAAACATCAGAAGGCTGTAGACAAATACTGGGACAGCTACAACCATCCCTTC
AGACAGGATCAGAAGAACTTAGATCATTATATAATACAGTAGCAACCCTCTATTGTGTGCATCAAAGGAT
AGAGATAAAAGACACCAAGGAAGCTTTAGACAAGATAGAGGAAGAGCAAAACAAAAGTAAGACCACCGCA
CAGCAAGCGGCCGGCCGCGCTGATCTTCAGACCTGGAGGAGGAGATATGAGGGACAATTGGAGAAGTGAA
TTATATAAATATAAAGTAGTAAAAATTGAACCATTAGGAGTAGCACCCACCAAGGCAAAGAGAAGAGTGG
TGCAGAGAGAAAAAAGAGCAGTGGGAATAGGAGCTTTGTTCCTTGGGTTCTTGGGAGCAGCAGGAAGCAC
TATGGGCGCAGCGTCAATGACGCTGACGGTACAGGCCAGACAATTATTGTCTGGTATAGTGCAGCAGCAG
AACAATTTGCTGAGGGCTATTGAGGCGCAACAGCATCTGTTGCAACTCACAGTCTGGGGCATCAAGCAGC
TCCAGGCAAGAATCCTGGCTGTGGAAAGATACCTAAAGGATCAACAGCTCCTGGGGATTTGGGGTTGCTC
TGGAAAACTCATTTGCACCACTGCTGTGCCTTGGAATGCTAGTTGGAGTAATAAATCTCTGGAACAGATT
TGGAATCACACGACCTGGATGGAGTGGGACAGAGAAATTAACAATTACACAAGCTTAATACACTCCTTAA
TTGAAGAATCGCAAAACCAGCAAGAAAAGAATGAACAAGAATTATTGGAATTAGATAAATGGGCAAGTTT
GTGGAATTGGTTTAACATAACAAATTGGCTGTGGTATATAAAATTATTCATAATGATAGTAGGAGGCTTG
GTAGGTTTAAGAATAGTTTTTGCTGTACTTTCTATAGTGAATAGAGTTAGGCAGGGATATTCACCATTAT
CGTTTCAGACCCACCTCCCAACCCCGAGGGGACCCGACAGGCCCGAAGGAATAGAAGAAGAAGGTGGAGA
GAGAGACAGAGACAGATCCATTCGATTAGTGAACGGATCGGCACTGCGTGCGCCAATTCTGCAGACAAAT
GGCAGTATTCATCCACAATTTTAAAAGAAAAGGGGGGATTGGGGGGTACAGTGCAGGGGAAAGAATAGTA
GACATAATAGCAACAGACATACAAACTAAAGAATTACAAAAACAAATTACAAAAATTCAAAATTTTCGGG
TTTATTACAGGGACAGCAGAGATCCAGTTTGGTTAGTACCGGGCCCTACGCGTCCAAGGTCGGGCAGGAA
GAGGGCCTATTTCCCATGATTCCTTCATATTTGCATATACGATACAAGGCTGTTAGAGAGATAATTAGAA
TTAATTTGACTGTAAACACAAAGATATTAGTACAAAATACGTGACGTAGAAAGTAATAATTTCTTGGGTA
GTTTGCAGTTTTAAAATTATGTTTTAAAATGGACTATCATATGCTTACCGTAACTTGAAAGTATTTCGAT
TTCTTGGCTTTATATATCTTGTGGAAAGGACGAAACACCGGGTCTTCGAGAAGACACGTTTAAGAGCTAT
GCTGGAAACAGCATAGCAAGTTTAAATAAGGCTAGTCCGTTATCAACTTGAAAAAGTGGCACCGAGTCGG
TGCTTTTTTTGGATCCAATTCTACCGGGTAGGGGAGGCGCTTTTCCCAAGGCAGTCTGGAGCATGCGCTT
TAGCAGCCCCGCTGGGCACTTGGCGCTACACAAGTGGCCTCTGGCCTCGCACACATTCCACATCCACCGG
TAGGCGCCAACCGGCTCCGTTCTTTGGTGGCCCCTTCGCGCCACCTTCTACTCCTCCCCTAGTCAGGAAG
TTCCCCCCCGCCCCGCAGCTCGCGTCGTGCAGGACGTGACAAATGGAAGTAGCACGTCTCACTAGTCTCG
TGCAGATGGACAGCACCGCTGAGCAATGGAAGCGGGTAGGCCTTTGGGGCAGCGGCCAATAGCAGCTTTG
CTCCTTCGCTTTCTGGGCTCAGAGGCTGGGAAGGGGTGGGTCCGGGGGCGGGCTCAGGGGCGGGCTCAGG
GGCGGGGCGGGCGCCCGAAGGTCCTCCGGAGGCCCGGCATTCTGCACGCTTCAAAAGCGCACGTCTGCCG
CGCTGTTCTCCTCTTCCTCATCTCCGGGCCTTTCGACCTGCATCCATCTAGATCTCGAGCCACCATGAGC
GTGAGCAAGGGCGAGGAGGATAACTCCGCCATCATCAAGGAGTTCCTGCGCTTCAAGGTGCACATGGAGG
GCTCCGTGAACGGCCACGAGTTCGAGATCGAGGGCGAGGGCGAGGGCCGCCCCTACGAGGGCACCCAGAC
CGCCAAGCTGAAGGTGACCAAGGGTGGCCCCCTGCCCTTCGCCTGGGACATCCTGTCCCCTCAGTTCATG
TACGGCTCCAAGGCCTACGTGAAGCACCCCGCCGACATCCCCGACTACTTGAAGCTGTCCTTCCCCGAGG
GCTTCAAGTGGGAGCGCGTGATGAACTTCGAGGACGGCGGCGTGGTGACCGTGACCCAGGACTCCTCTCT
GCAGGACGGCGAGTTCATCTACAAGGTGAAGCTGCGCGGCACCAACTTCCCCTCCGACGGCCCCGTAATG
CAGAAGAAGACAATGGGCTGGGAGGCCTCCTCCGAGCGGATGTACCCCGAGGACGGCGCCCTGAAGGGCG
AGATCAAGCAGAGGCTGAAGCTGAAGGACGGCGGCCACTACGACGCTGAGGTCAAGACCACCTACAAGGC
CAAGAAGCCCGTGCAGCTGCCCGGCGCCTACAACGTCAACATCAAGTTGGACATCACCTCCCACAACGAG
GACTACACCATCGTGGAACAGTACGAACGCGCCGAGGGCCGCCACTCCACCGGCGGCATGGACGAGCTGT
ACAAGGGCGGCGGGTCCGGAGGAGAGGGCAGAGGATCTCTTCTAACATGCGGTGACGTGGAGGAGAATCC
TGGCCCAGAATTCATGGTGAGCAAGGGCGAGGAGCTGTTCACCGGGGTGGTGCCCATCCTGGTCGAGCTG
GACGGCGACGTAAACGGCCACAAGTTCAGCGTGTCCGGCGAGGGCGAGGGCGATGCCACCTACGGCAAGC
TGACCCTGAAGTTCATCTGCACCACCGGCAAGCTGCCCGTGCCCTGGCCCACCCTCGTGACCACCCTGAC
CTACGGCGTGCAGTGCTTCAGCCGCTACCCCGACCACATGAAGCAGCACGACTTCTTCAAGTCCGCCATG
CCCGAAGGCTACGTCCAGGAGCGCACCATCTTCTTCAAGGACGACGGCAACTACAAGACCCGCGCCGAGG
TGAAGTTCGAGGGCGACACCCTGGTGAACCGCATCGAGCTGAAGGGCATCGACTTCAAGGAGGACGGCAA
CATCCTGGGGCACAAGCTGGAGTACAACTACAACAGCCACAACGTCTATATCATGGCCGACAAGCAGAAG
AACGGCATCAAGGTGAACTTCAAGATCCGCCACAACATCGAGGACGGCAGCGTGCAGCTCGCCGACCACT
ACCAGCAGAACACCCCCATCGGCGACGGCCCCGTGCTGCTGCCCGACAACCACTACCTGAGCACCCAGTC
CGCCCTGAGCAAAGACCCCAACGAGAAGCGCGATCACATGGTCCTGCTGGAGTTCGTGACCGCCGCCGGG
ATCACTCTCGGCATGGACGAGCTGTACAAGTAAGCGGCCGCTCAACCTCTGGATTACAAAATTTGTGAAA
GATTGACTGGTATTCTTAACTATGTTGCTCCTTTTACGCTATGTGGATACGCTGCTTTAATGCCTTTGTA
TCATGCTATTGCTTCCCGTATGGCTTTCATTTTCTCCTCCTTGTATAAATCCTGGTTGCTGTCTCTTTAT
GAGGAGTTGTGGCCCGTTGTCAGGCAACGTGGCGTGGTGTGCACTGTGTTTGCTGACGCAACCCCCACTG
GTTGGGGCATTGCCACCACCTGTCAGCTCCTTTCCGGGACTTTCGCTTTCCCCCTCCCTATTGCCACGGC
GGAACTCATCGCCGCCTGCCTTGCCCGCTGCTGGACAGGGGCTCGGCTGTTGGGCACTGACAATTCCGTG
GTGTTGTCGGGGAAATCATCGTCCTTTCCTTGGCTGCTCGCCTGTGTTGCCACCTGGATTCTGCGCGGGA
CGTCCTTCTGCTACGTCCCTTCGGCCCTCAATCCAGCGGACCTTCCTTCCCGCGGCCTGCTGCCGGCTCT
GCGGCCTCTTCCGCGTCTACGCCTTCGCCCTCAGACGAGTCGGATCTCCCTTTGGGCCGCCTCCCCGCAG
GTACCTTTAAGACCAATGACTTACAAGGCAGCTGTAGATCTTAGCCACTTTTTAAAAGAAAAGGGGGGAC
TGGAAGGGCTAATTCACTCCCAAAGAAGTCAAGATCTGCTTTTTGCCTGTACTGGGTCTCTCTGGTTAGA
CCAGAGTCTCTCTGGTTAGACCAGATCTGAGCCTGGGAGCTCTCTGGCTAACTAGGGAACCCACTGCTTA
AGCCTCAATAAAGCTTGCCTTGAGTGCTTCAAGTAGTGTGTGCCCGTCTGTTGTGTGACTCTGGTAACTA
GAGATCCCTCAGACCCTTTTAGTCAGTGTGGAAAATCTCTAGCAGTTTAAACCCGCTGATCAGCCTCGAC
TGTGCCTTCTAGTTGCCAGCCATCTGTTGTTTGCCCCTCCCCCGTGCCTTCCTTGACCCTGGAAGGTGCC
ACTCCCACTGTCCTTTCCTAATAAAATGAGGAAATTGCATCGCATTGTCTGAGTAGGTGTCATTCTATTC
TGGGGGGTGGGGTGGGGCAGGACAGCAAGGGGGAGGATTGGGAAGTCAATAGCAGGCATGCTGGGGATGC
GGTGGGCTCTATGGGCGGCCGTTAATTAAGCTTTTGTTCCCTTTAGTGAGGGTTAATTGCGCGCTTGGCG
TAATCATGGTCATAGCTGTTTCCTGTGTGAAATTGTTATCCGCTCACAATTCCACACAACATACGAGCCG
GAAGCATAAAGTGTAAAGCCTGGGGTGCCTAATGAGTGAGCTAACTCACATTAATTGCGTTGCGCTCACT
GCCCGCTTTCCAGTCGGGAAACCTGTCGTGCCAGCTGCATTAATGAATCGGCCAACGCGCGGGGAGAGGC
GGTTTGCGTATTGGGCGCTCTTCCGCTTCCTCGCTCACTGACTCGCTGCGCTCGGTCGTTCGGCTGCGGC
GAGCGGTATCAGCTCACTCAAAGGCGGTAATACGGTTATCCACAGAATCAGGGGATAACGCAGGAAAGAA
CATGTGAGCAAAAGGCCAGCAAAAGGCCAGGAACCGTAAAAAGGCCGCGTTGCTGGCGTTTTTCCATAGG
CTCCGCCCCCCTGACGAGCATCACAAAAATCGACGCTCAAGTCAGAGGTGGCGAAACCCGACAGGACTAT
AAAGATACCAGGCGTTTCCCCCTGGAAGCTCCCTCGTGCGCTCTCCTGTTCCGACCCTGCCGCTTACCGG
ATACCTGTCCGCCTTTCTCCCTTCGGGAAGCGTGGCGCTTTCTCATAGCTCACGCTGTAGGTATCTCAGT
TCGGTGTAGGTCGTTCGCTCCAAGCTGGGCTGTGTGCACGAACCCCCCGTTCAGCCCGACCGCTGCGCCT
TATCCGGTAACTATCGTCTTGAGTCCAACCCGGTAAGACACGACTTATCGCCACTGGCAGCAGCCACTGG
TAACAGGATTAGCAGAGCGAGGTATGTAGGCGGTGCTACAGAGTTCTTGAAGTGGTGGCCTAACTACGGC
TACACTAGAAGGACAGTATTTGGTATCTGCGCTCTGCTGAAGCCAGTTACCTTCGGAAAAAGAGTTGGTA
GCTCTTGATCCGGCAAACAAACCACCGCTGGTAGCGGTGGTTTTTTTGTTTGCAAGCAGCAGATTACGCG
CAGAAAAAAAGGATCTCAAGAAGATCCTTTGATCTTTTCTACGGGGTCTGACGCTCAGTGGAACGAAAAC
TCACGTTAAGGGATTTTGGTCATGAGATTATCAAAAAGGATCTTCACCTAGATCCTTTTAAATTAAAAAT
GAAGTTTTAAATCAATCTAAAGTATATATGAGTAAACTTGGTCTGACAGTTACCAATGCTTAATCAGTGA
GGCACCTATCTCAGCGATCTGTCTATTTCGTTCATCCATAGTTGCCTGACTCCCCGTCGTGTAGATAACT
ACGATACGGGAGGGCTTACCATCTGGCCCCAGTGCTGCAATGATACCGCGAGACCCACGCTCACCGGCTC
CAGATTTATCAGCAATAAACCAGCCAGCCGGAAGGGCCGAGCGCAGAAGTGGTCCTGCAACTTTATCCGC
CTCCATCCAGTCTATTAATTGTTGCCGGGAAGCTAGAGTAAGTAGTTCGCCAGTTAATAGTTTGCGCAAC
GTTGTTGCCATTGCTACAGGCATCGTGGTGTCACGCTCGTCGTTTGGTATGGCTTCATTCAGCTCCGGTT
CCCAACGATCAAGGCGAGTTACATGATCCCCCATGTTGTGCAAAAAAGCGGTTAGCTCCTTCGGTCCTCC
GATCGTTGTCAGAAGTAAGTTGGCCGCAGTGTTATCACTCATGGTTATGGCAGCACTGCATAATTCTCTT
ACTGTCATGCCATCCGTAAGATGCTTTTCTGTGACTGGTGAGTACTCAACCAAGTCATTCTGAGAATAGT
GTATGCGGCGACCGAGTTGCTCTTGCCCGGCGTCAATACGGGATAATACCGCGCCACATAGCAGAACTTT
AAAAGTGCTCATCATTGGAAAACGTTCTTCGGGGCGAAAACTCTCAAGGATCTTACCGCTGTTGAGATCC
AGTTCGATGTAACCCACTCGTGCACCCAACTGATCTTCAGCATCTTTTACTTTCACCAGCGTTTCTGGGT
GAGCAAAAACAGGAAGGCAAAATGCCGCAAAAAAGGGAATAAGGGCGACACGGAAATGTTGAATACTCAT
ACTCTTCCTTTTTCAATATTATTGAAGCATTTATCAGGGTTATTGTCTCATGAGCGGATACATATTTGAA
TGTATTTAGAAAAATAAACAAATAGGGGTTCCGCGCACATTTCCCCGAAAAGTGCCAC
