>Addgene plasmid #67981 | pKLV2-U6gRNA5(Empty)-PGKmCherry2AGFP-W | addgene partial sequence | sequence record 124763 | Top_Fop 5'-TCACCATTATCGTTTCAGAC-3'
GGGGACCCGACAGGCCCGAAGGAATAGAAGAAGAAGGTGGAGAGAGAGACAGAGACAGATCCATTCGATT
AGTGAACGGATCGGCACTGCGTGCGCCAATTCTGCAGACAAATGGCAGTATTCATCCACAATTTTAAAAG
AAAAGGGGGGATTGGGGGGTACAGTGCAGGGGAAAGAATAGTAGACATAATAGCAACAGACATACAAACT
AAAGAATTACAAAAACAAATTACAAAAATTCAAAATTTTCGGGTTTATTACAGGGACAGCAGAGATCCAG
TTTGGTTAGTACCGGGCCCTACGCGTCCAAGGTCGGGCAGGAAGAGGGCCTATTTCCCATGATTCCTTCA
TATTTGCATATACGATACAAGGCTGTTAGAGAGATAATTAGAATTAATTTGACTGTAAACACAAAGATAT
TAGTACAAAATACGTGACGTAGAAAGTAATAATTTCTTGGGTAGTTTGCAGTTTTAAAATTATGTTTTAA
AATGGACTATCATATGCTTACCGTAACTTGAAAGTATTTCGATTTCTTGGCTTTATATATCTTGTGGAAA
GGACGAAACACCGGGTCTTCGAGAAGACACGTTTAAGAGCTATGCTGGAAACAGCATAGCAAGTTTAAAT
AAGGCTAGTCCGTTATCAACTTGAAAAAGTGGCACCGAGTCGGTGCTTTTTTTGGATCCAATTCTACCGG
GTAGGGGAGGCGCTTTTCCCAAGGCAGTCTGGAGCATGCGCTTTAGCAGCCCCGCTGGGCACTTGGCGCT
ACACAAGTGGCCTCTGGCCTCGCACACATTCCACATCCACCGGTAGGCGCCAACCGGCTCCGTTCTTTGG
TGGCCCCTTCGCGCCACCTTCTACTCCTCCCCTAGTCAGGAAGTTCCCCCC
