>Addgene plasmid #67981 | pKLV2-U6gRNA5(Empty)-PGKmCherry2AGFP-W | addgene partial sequence | sequence record 124764 | Futet-R 5'-CAAAGGCATTAAAGCAGCGT-3'
AAGGAGCAACATAGTTAAGAATACCAGTCAATCTTTCACAAATTTTGTAATCCAGAGGTTGAGCGGCCGC
TTACTTGTACAGCTCGTCCATGCCGAGAGTGATCCCGGCGGCGGTCACGAACTCCAGCAGGACCATGTGA
TCGCGCTTCTCGTTGGGGTCTTTGCTCAGGGCGGACTGGGTGCTCAGGTAGTGGTTGTCGGGCAGCAGCA
CGGGGCCGTCGCCGATGGGGGTGTTCTGCTGGTAGTGGTCGGCGAGCTGCACGCTGCCGTCCTCGATGTT
GTGGCGGATCTTGAAGTTCACCTTGATGCCGTTCTTCTGCTTGTCGGCCATGATATAGACGTTGTGGCTG
TTGTAGTTGTACTCCAGCTTGTGCCCCAGGATGTTGCCGTCCTCCTTGAAGTCGATGCCCTTCAGCTCGA
TGCGGTTCACCAGGGTGTCGCCCTCGAACTTCACCTCGGCGCGGGTCTTGTAGTTGCCGTCGTCCTTGAA
GAAGATGGTGCGCTCCTGGACGTAGCCTTCGGGCATGGCGGACTTGAAGAAGTCGTGCTGCTTCATGTGG
TCGGGGTAGCGGCTGAAGCACTGCACGCCGTAGGTCAGGGTGGTCACGAGGGTGGGCCAGGGCACGGGCA
GCTTGCCGGTGGTGCAGATGAACTTCAGGGTCAGCTTGCCGTAGGTGGCATCGCCCTCGCCCTCGCCGGA
CACGCTGAACTTGTGGCCGTTTACGTCGCCGTCCAGCTCGACCAGGATGGGCACCACCCCGGTGAACAGC
TCCTCGCCCTTGCTCACCATGAATTCTGGGCCAGGATTCTCCTCCACGTCACCGCATGTTAGAAGAGATC
CTCTGCCCTCTCCTCCGGACCCGCCGCCCTTGTACAGCTCGTCCATGCCGCCGGTGGA
