>Addgene plasmid #67981 | pKLV2-U6gRNA5(Empty)-PGKmCherry2AGFP-W | addgene partial sequence | sequence record 124765 | mPGK-F 5'-cattctgcacgcttcaaaag-3'
GCTGTTCTCCTCTTCCTCATCTCCGGGCCTTTCGACCTGCATCCATCTAGATCTCGAGCCACCATGAGCG
TGAGCAAGGGCGAGGAGGATAACTCCGCCATCATCAAGGAGTTCCTGCGCTTCAAGGTGCACATGGAGGG
CTCCGTGAACGGCCACGAGTTCGAGATCGAGGGCGAGGGCGAGGGCCGCCCCTACGAGGGCACCCAGACC
GCCAAGCTGAAGGTGACCAAGGGTGGCCCCCTGCCCTTCGCCTGGGACATCCTGTCCCCTCAGTTCATGT
ACGGCTCCAAGGCCTACGTGAAGCACCCCGCCGACATCCCCGACTACTTGAAGCTGTCCTTCCCCGAGGG
CTTCAAGTGGGAGCGCGTGATGAACTTCGAGGACGGCGGCGTGGTGACCGTGACCCAGGACTCCTCTCTG
CAGGACGGCGAGTTCATCTACAAGGTGAAGCTGCGCGGCACCAACTTCCCCTCCGACGGCCCCGTAATGC
AGAAGAAGACAATGGGCTGGGAGGCCTCCTCCGAGCGGATGTACCCCGAGGACGGCGCCCTGAAGGGCGA
GATCAAGCAGAGGCTGAAGCTGAAGGACGGCGGCCACTACGACGCTGAGGTCAAGACCACCTACAAGGCC
AAGAAGCCCGTGCAGCTGCCCGGCGCCTACAACGTCAACATCAAGTTGGACATCACCTCCCACAACGAGG
ACTACACCATCGTGGAACAGTACGAACGCGCCGAGGGCCGCCACTCCACCGGCGGCATGGACGAGCTGTA
CAAGGGCGGCGGGTCCGGAGGAGAGGGCAGAGGATCTCTTCTAACATGCGGTGACGTGGAGGAGAATCCT
GGCCCAGAATTCATGGTGAGCAAGGGCGAGGAGCTGTTCACCGGG
